Addgene plasmid #222098: pETSUMO2_Ideonella-bGSDM-WELQ
Purpose: For expression of a mutant bacterial gasdermin (bGSDM) encoded by a Ideonella species with a WELQut protease cleavage site for controlled activation.
Depositing lab: Philip Kranzusch. Depositing organization: Dana-Farber Cancer Institute. Publication: Structure and assembly of a bacterial gasdermin pore. Johnson AG, Mayer ML, Schaefer SL, McNamara-Bordewick NK, Hummer G, Kranzusch PJ. Nature. 2024 Apr;628(8008):657-663. doi: 10.1038/s41586-024-07216-3. Epub 2024 Mar 20. PubMed 38509367.
Backbone
  Vector backbone: pETSUMO2
  Total vector size (bp): 6736
  Vector type: Bacterial Expression
Growth in bacteria
  Bacterial resistance: Ampicillin, 100 μg/mL
  Growth temperature: 37°C
  Growth strain: Top10
  Copy number: Low Copy
Gene/Insert
  Gene/Insert name: Ideonella-bGSDM-WELQ ORF
  Species: Ideonella sp. 201-F6
  Insert size (bp): 795
  Mutation: N-terminal methionine deleted and replaced by single serine scar after SUMO2 tag cleavage. WELQut protease site replacing residues A241–G245.
  GenBank ID: WP_157549374.1
  Promoter: T7
  Tag / fusion protein: 6xHis-SUMO2 (N terminal on backbone)
  Cloning method: Gibson Cloning
  Sequencing primers: 5′ GACGGGCAACCAATCAATGAAACAG; 3′ TATGCTAGTTATTGCTCAGCGGTG
Terms and licenses: Academic/Nonprofit Terms; Industry Terms: Not Available to Industry
How to cite: pETSUMO2_Ideonella-bGSDM-WELQ was a gift from Philip Kranzusch (Addgene plasmid # 222098 ; http://n2t.net/addgene:222098 ; RRID:Addgene_222098)
