[The description below was written by a language model from this plasmid's Addgene catalogue record and pLannotate feature annotations shown in this document.]
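Description:
pETSUMO2_Ideonella-bGSDM-WELQ is a bacterial expression plasmid of about 6.7 kb built on the pETSUMO2 backbone, a pET-style vector derived from pBR322. It is propagated in E. coli through a ColE1/pMB1-type origin accompanied by the bom region and the rop gene, which together account for the low copy number listed in the record, and it is selected with ampicillin through the bla β-lactamase gene. Several fragments of the tetracycline efflux gene and its promoter are annotated around the expression cassette. These are non-functional remnants of the pBR322 ancestry, not a second marker.

The payload is a 795 bp open reading frame encoding a mutant bacterial gasdermin (bGSDM) from Ideonella sp. 201-F6, inserted by Gibson assembly downstream of an N-terminal 6xHis-SUMO2 tag. Transcription is driven by a T7 promoter with an adjacent lac operator, followed by the T7 gene 10 ribosome binding site and ended by a T7 terminator. The plasmid-borne lacI gene supplies repressor, so expression is IPTG-inducible in hosts that provide T7 RNA polymerase. The His tag allows affinity purification, and removing the SUMO2 tag leaves a single serine in place of the native initiator methionine. Residues A241–G245 are replaced by a WELQut protease recognition site, so the purified protein can be cleaved on demand for controlled activation. The feature table does not annotate the gasdermin coding region itself, which falls in the unannotated gap between the SUMO2 fragment and the terminator. The short "SET1" hit just before the terminator is probably backbone-derived sequence rather than a deliberate tag. The construct is intended for recombinant production of bGSDM, and the associated publication concerns the structure and assembly of bacterial gasdermin pores.
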