Features (pLannotate 1.2.2; 20 found; start..end, strand, type, name):
    104..208     +  promoter       AmpR promoter: bla
    209..1069    +  CDS            AmpR: β-lactamase; bla; confers resistance to ampicillin, carbenicillin, and related antibiotics
   1240..1828    +  rep_origin     ori: high-copy-number ColE1/pMB1/pBR322/pUC origin of replication
   2014..2153    -  misc_feature   bom: basis of mobility region from pBR322
   2255..2446    -  CDS            rop: Rop protein, which maintains plasmids at low copy number; rop
   2463..2843    +  CDS            YPB1_ECOLX: Protein predicted: Swiss-Prot protein existence level 4. From Escherichia coli.
   3085..3709    -  CDS            TcR (fragment): tetracycline efflux protein; tet; confers resistance to tetracycline
   3724..3745    -  protein_bind   CAP binding site: CAP binding activates transcription in the presence of cAMP. E. coli catabolite activator protein
   3758..4839    -  CDS            lacI: lac repressor; lacI; The lac repressor binds to the lac operator to inhibit transcription in E. coli. This inhibition can be relieved by adding lactose or isopropyl-β-D-thiogalactopyranoside (IPTG).
   4840..4917    -  promoter       lacI promoter: lacI
   4925..5204    -  CDS            TcR (fragment): tetracycline efflux protein; tet; confers resistance to tetracycline
   5226..5244    +  promoter       T7 promoter: promoter for bacteriophage T7 RNA polymerase
   5245..5269    +  protein_bind   lac operator: The lac repressor binds to the lac operator to inhibit transcription in E. coli. This inhibition can be relieved by adding lactose or isopropyl-β-D-thiogalactopyranoside (IPTG). lac repressor encoded by lacI
   5285..5307    +  RBS            RBS: efficient ribosome binding site from bacteriophage T7 gene 10 (Olins and Rangwala, 1989)
   5327..5344    +  CDS            6xHis: 6xHis affinity tag
   5350..5601    +  CDS            SUMO2 (fragment): human small ubiquitin-related modifier 2
   6415..6465    +  CDS            SET1 (fragment): solubility-enhancement tag derived from T7 phage gene 10B
   6473..6520    +  terminator     T7 terminator: transcription terminator for bacteriophage T7 RNA polymerase
   6543..6647    -  CDS            TcR (fragment): tetracycline efflux protein; tet; confers resistance to tetracycline
   6695..6723    -  promoter       tet promoter: E. coli promoter for tetracycline efflux protein gene
>Addgene plasmid #222098 | pETSUMO2_Ideonella-bGSDM-WELQ | addgene full sequence | sequence record 437096 | Addgene NGS Result
TTCTTGAAGACGAAAGGGCCTCGTGATACGCCTATTTTTATAGGTTAATGTCATGATAATAATGGTTTCT
TAGACGTCAGGTGGCACTTTTCGGGGAAATGTGCGCGGAACCCCTATTTGTTTATTTTTCTAAATACATT
CAAATATGTATCCGCTCATGAGACAATAACCCTGATAAATGCTTCAATAATATTGAAAAAGGAAGAGTAT
GAGTATTCAACATTTCCGTGTCGCCCTTATTCCCTTTTTTGCGGCATTTTGCCTTCCTGTTTTTGCTCAC
CCAGAAACGCTGGTGAAAGTAAAAGATGCTGAAGATCAGTTGGGTGCACGAGTGGGTTACATCGAACTGG
ATCTCAACAGCGGTAAGATCCTTGAGAGTTTTCGCCCCGAAGAACGTTTTCCAATGATGAGCACTTTTAA
AGTTCTGCTATGTGGCGCGGTATTATCCCGTGTTGACGCCGGGCAAGAGCAACTCGGTCGCCGCATACAC
TATTCTCAGAATGACTTGGTTGAGTACTCACCAGTCACAGAAAAGCATCTTACGGATGGCATGACAGTAA
GAGAATTATGCAGTGCTGCCATAACCATGAGTGATAACACTGCGGCCAACTTACTTCTGACAACGATCGG
AGGACCGAAGGAGCTAACCGCTTTTTTGCACAACATGGGGGATCATGTAACTCGCCTTGATCGTTGGGAA
CCGGAGCTGAATGAAGCCATACCAAACGACGAGCGTGACACCACGATGCCTGCAGCAATGGCAACAACGT
TGCGCAAACTATTAACTGGCGAACTACTTACTCTAGCTTCCCGGCAACAATTAATAGACTGGATGGAGGC
GGATAAAGTTGCAGGACCACTTCTGCGCTCGGCCCTTCCGGCTGGCTGGTTTATTGCTGATAAATCTGGA
GCCGGTGAGCGTGGGTCTCGCGGTATCATTGCAGCACTGGGGCCAGATGGTAAGCCCTCCCGTATCGTAG
TTATCTACACGACGGGGAGTCAGGCAACTATGGATGAACGAAATAGACAGATCGCTGAGATAGGTGCCTC
ACTGATTAAGCATTGGTAACTGTCAGACCAAGTTTACTCATATATACTTTAGATTGATTTAAAACTTCAT
TTTTAATTTAAAAGGATCTAGGTGAAGATCCTTTTTGATAATCTCATGACCAAAATCCCTTAACGTGAGT
TTTCGTTCCACTGAGCGTCAGACCCCGTAGAAAAGATCAAAGGATCTTCTTGAGATCCTTTTTTTCTGCG
CGTAATCTGCTGCTTGCAAACAAAAAAACCACCGCTACCAGCGGTGGTTTGTTTGCCGGATCAAGAGCTA
CCAACTCTTTTTCCGAAGGTAACTGGCTTCAGCAGAGCGCAGATACCAAATACTGTCCTTCTAGTGTAGC
CGTAGTTAGGCCACCACTTCAAGAACTCTGTAGCACCGCCTACATACCTCGCTCTGCTAATCCTGTTACC
AGTGGCTGCTGCCAGTGGCGATAAGTCGTGTCTTACCGGGTTGGACTCAAGACGATAGTTACCGGATAAG
GCGCAGCGGTCGGGCTGAACGGGGGGTTCGTGCACACAGCCCAGCTTGGAGCGAACGACCTACACCGAAC
TGAGATACCTACAGCGTGAGCTATGAGAAAGCGCCACGCTTCCCGAAGGGAGAAAGGCGGACAGGTATCC
GGTAAGCGGCAGGGTCGGAACAGGAGAGCGCACGAGGGAGCTTCCAGGGGGAAACGCCTGGTATCTTTAT
AGTCCTGTCGGGTTTCGCCACCTCTGACTTGAGCGTCGATTTTTGTGATGCTCGTCAGGGGGGCGGAGCC
TATGGAAAAACGCCAGCAACGCGGCCTTTTTACGGTTCCTGGCCTTTTGCTGGCCTTTTGCTCACATGTT
CTTTCCTGCGTTATCCCCTGATTCTGTGGATAACCGTATTACCGCCTTTGAGTGAGCTGATACCGCTCGC
CGCAGCCGAACGACCGAGCGCAGCGAGTCAGTGAGCGAGGAAGCGGAAGAGCGCCTGATGCGGTATTTTC
TCCTTACGCATCTGTGCGGTATTTCACACCGCAATGGTGCACTCTCAGTACAATCTGCTCTGATGCCGCA
TAGTTAAGCCAGTATACACTCCGCTATCGCTACGTGACTGGGTCATGGCTGCGCCCCGACACCCGCCAAC
ACCCGCTGACGCGCCCTGACGGGCTTGTCTGCTCCCGGCATCCGCTTACAGACAAGCTGTGACCGTCTCC
GGGAGCTGCATGTGTCAGAGGTTTTCACCGTCATCACCGAAACGCGCGAGGCAGCTGCGGTAAAGCTCAT
CAGCGTGGTCGTGAAGCGATTCACAGATGTCTGCCTGTTCATCCGCGTCCAGCTCGTTGAGTTTCTCCAG
AAGCGTTAATGTCTGGCTTCTGATAAAGCGGGCCATGTTAAGGGCGGTTTTTTCCTGTTTGGTCACTGAT
GCCTCCGTGTAAGGGGGATTTCTGTTCATGGGGGTAATGATACCGATGAAACGAGAGAGGATGCTCACGA
TACGGGTTACTGATGATGAACATGCCCGGTTACTGGAACGTTGTGAGGGTAAACAACTGGCGGTATGGAT
GCGGCGGGACCAGAGAAAAATCACTCAGGGTCAATGCCAGCGCTTCGTTAATACAGATGTAGGTGTTCCA
CAGGGTAGCCAGCAGCATCCTGCGATGCAGATCCGGAACATAATGGTGCAGGGCGCTGACTTCCGCGTTT
CCAGACTTTACGAAACACGGAAACCGAAGACCATTCATGTTGTTGCTCAGGTCGCAGACGTTTTGCAGCA
GCAGTCGCTTCACGTTCGCTCGCGTATCGGTGATTCATTCTGCTAACCAGTAAGGCAACCCCGCCAGCCT
AGCCGGGTCCTCAACGACAGGAGCACGATCATGCGCACCCGTGGCCAGGACCCAACGCTGCCCGAGATGC
GCCGCGTGCGGCTGCTGGAGATGGCGGACGCGATGGATATGTTCTGCCAAGGGTTGGTTTGCGCATTCAC
AGTTCTCCGCAAGAATTGATTGGCTCCAATTCTTGGAGTGGTGAATCCGTTAGCGAGGTGCCGCCGGCTT
CCATTCAGGTCGAGGTGGCCCGGCTCCATGCACCGCGACGCAACGCGGGGAGGCAGACAAGGTATAGGGC
GGCGCCTACAATCCATGCCAACCCGTTCCATGTGCTCGCCGAGGCGGCATAAATCGCCGTGACGATCAGC
GGTCCAATGATCGAAGTTAGGCTGGTAAGAGCCGCGAGCGATCCTTGAAGCTGTCCCTGATGGTCGTCAT
CTACCTGCCTGGACAGCATGGCCTGCAACGCGGGCATCCCGATGCCGCCGGAAGCGAGAAGAATCATAAT
GGGGAAGGCCATCCAGCCTCGCGTCGCGAACGCCAGCAAGACGTAGCCCAGCGCGTCGGCCGCCATGCCG
GCGATAATGGCCTGCTTCTCGCCGAAACGTTTGGTGGCGGGACCAGTGACGAAGGCTTGAGCGAGGGCGT
GCAAGATTCCGAATACCGCAAGCGACAGGCCGATCATCGTCGCGCTCCAGCGAAAGCGGTCCTCGCCGAA
AATGACCCAGAGCGCTGCCGGCACCTGTCCTACGAGTTGCATGATAAAGAAGACAGTCATAAGTGCGGCG
ACGATAGTCATGCCCCGCGCCCACCGGAAGGAGCTGACTGGGTTGAAGGCTCTCAAGGGCATCGGTCGAG
ATCCCGGTGCCTAATGAGTGAGCTAACTTACATTAATTGCGTTGCGCTCACTGCCCGCTTTCCAGTCGGG
AAACTGTCGTGCCAGCTGCATTAATGAATCGGCCAACGCGCGGGGAGAGGCGGTTTGCGTATTGGGCGCC
AGGGTGGTTTTTCTTTTCACCAGTGAGACGGGCAACAGCTGATTGCCCTTCACCGCCTGGCCCTGAGAGA
GTTGCAGCAAGCGGTCCACGCTGGTTTGCCCCAGCAGGCGAAAATCCTGTTTGATGGTGGTTAACGGCGG
GATATAACATGAGCTGTCTTCGGTATCGTCGTATCCCACTACCGAGATATCCGCACCAACGCGCAGCCCG
GACTCGGTAATGGCGCGCATTGCGCCCAGCGCCATCTGATCGTTGGCAACCAGCATCGCAGTGGGAACGA
TGCCCTCATTCAGCATTTGCATGGTTTGTTGAAAACCGGACATGGCACTCCAGTCGCCTTCCCGTTCCGC
TATCGGCTGAATTTGATTGCGAGTGAGATATTTATGCCAGCCAGCCAGACGCAGACGCGCCGAGACAGAA
CTTAATGGGCCCGCTAACAGCGCGATTTGCTGGTGACCCAATGCGACCAGATGCTCCACGCCCAGTCGCG
TACCGTCTTCATGGGAGAAAATAATACTGTTGATGGGTGTCTGGTCAGAGACATCAAGAAATAACGCCGG
AACATTAGTGCAGGCAGCTTCCACAGCAATGGCATCCTGGTCATCCAGCGGATAGTTAATGATCAGCCCA
CTGACGCGTTGCGCGAGAAGATTGTGCACCGCCGCTTTACAGGCTTCGACGCCGCTTCGTTCTACCATCG
ACACCACCACGCTGGCACCCAGTTGATCGGCGCGAGATTTAATCGCCGCGACAATTTGCGACGGCGCGTG
CAGGGCCAGACTGGAGGTGGCAACGCCAATCAGCAACGACTGTTTGCCCGCCAGTTGTTGTGCCACGCGG
TTGGGAATGTAATTCAGCTCCGCCATCGCCGCTTCCACTTTTTCCCGCGTTTTCGCAGAAACGTGGCTGG
CCTGGTTCACCACGCGGGAAACGGTCTGATAAGAGACACCGGCATACTCTGCGACATCGTATAACGTTAC
TGGTTTCACATTCACCACCCTGAATTGACTCTCTTCCGGGCGCTATCATGCCATACCGCGAAAGGTTTTG
CGCCATTCGATGGTGTCCGGGATCTCGACGCTCTCCCTTATGCGACTCCTGCATTAGGAAGCAGCCCAGT
AGTAGGTTGAGGCCGTTGAGCACCGCCGCCGCAAGGAATGGTGCATGCAAGGAGATGGCGCCCAACAGTC
CCCCGGCCACGGGGCCTGCCACCATACCCACGCCGAAACAAGCGCTCATGAGCCCGAAGTGGCGAGCCCG
ATCTTCCCCATCGGTGATGTCGGCGATATAGGCGCCAGCAACCGCACCTGTGGCGCCGGTGATGCCGGCC
ACGATGCGTCCGGCGTAGAGGATCGAGATCTCGATCCCGCGAAATTAATACGACTCACTATAGGGGAATT
GTGAGCGGATAACAATTCCCCTCTAGAGAGCTCTTTTGTTTAACTTTAAGAAGGAGATATACATATGGGT
TCTTCTCACCATCACCATCACCATGGTTCAGGAGTCAAGACTGAGAACAACGATCATATTAATTTGAAGG
TGGCGGGGCAGGATGGTTCTGTGGTGCAGTTTAAGATTAAGAGGCATACACCACTTAGTAAACTAATGAA
AGCCTATTGTGAACGACAGGGATTGTCAATGAGGCAGATCAGATTCCGATTTGACGGGCAACCAATCAAT
GAAACAGACACACCTGCACAGTTGGAAATGGAGGATGAAGATACAATTGATGTGTTTCAACAGCAGACGG
GTGGATCCACCAGCCTGATGTGTCGTGATGATGCACTGGTTCAGGTTCTGAATAAAGCAGGTTATAATCC
GATTCTGCTGCCTCGTACCGGTCTGGAACCGCCTGAAATTTATCTGTATGAACAGGGTGTTCTGCGTCGT
TGGGGTCGTCTGGCAACCGCAGTTCCGGCAGGTAGTCTGCCGGATACACTGCAAGAAGGTGAACAGGCAG
ATATTTCACATAGCGAAACCAGCCGTAAAAGTCTGCAGGCAGCAGGTAATTTTCTGAATGATGCCCTGCG
TTGTATTGGTGTTAATAGCGCACCGAAACTGGATCTGAGCTTTGCACGTGGTGCAGTTGTTACCTTTAGC
TTTAGCGGTGTTACCTGGCGTGGTCTGGACCCTGCAGATATTGGTGCAGCACTGAATCAGGGTTTTGATC
CGGCAGGCCTGAGCGAAGAAAAACTGCGTTTAGGTATGGTTCATGTGGCATATGATTATGCCTATGCAGA
TGCAATTGATATGACCCTGGCCACCGATGGTAGCGCAAAAGTTGATGTTCAGGCACTGAATATTAACGGC
TTTATTGATTTAGGTGGCAAAGCCGAATGTGAAGTTAAAAGCAGCACCACCATTAGCTTTAAAGGTAAAG
GCAAACCGGCAGCATTTGCCTGTAAACTGGGTCAAGTTAAACGTGCCAAAAATCGCTGGACCTTTAATGC
ACGTGAAGTTGTTGGTCAAGGTTTTTGGGAACTGCAGGGTGCAGCAGAACCTTATCTGCTGCGTCGTGGT
CAGGTGCTGATTGTTGAAGATATGCAGGCAACCTGATAAGCGGCCGCTGCTAACAAAGCCCGAAAGGAAG
CTGAGTTGGCTGCTGCCACCGCTGAGCAATAACTAGCATAACCCCTTGGGGCCTCTAAACGGGTCTTGAG
GGGTTTTTTGCTGAAAGGAGGAACTATATCCGGATATCCCGCAAGAGGCCCGGCAGTACCGGCATAACCA
AGCCTATGCCTACAGCATCCAGGGTGACGGTGCCGAGGATGACGATGAGTGCATTGTTAGATTTCATACA
CGGTGCCTGACTGCGTTAGCAATTTAACTGTGATAAACTACCGCATTAAAGCTTATCGATGATAAGCTGT
CAAACATGAGAA
